Addgene plasmid #214657: pGL4_NFAT-RE-CMV-BC0527-luc2
Purpose: barcoded assay, Ca2+ sensor
Depositing lab: Michael Wehr. Depositing organization: Systasy Bioscience GmbH. Publication: Protocol for identifying properties of ERBB receptor antagonists using the barcoded ERBBprofiler assay. Popovic L, Rossner MJ, Wehr MC. STAR Protoc. 2024 Apr 16;5(2):102987. doi: 10.1016/j.xpro.2024.102987. PubMed 38635397.
Backbone
  Vector backbone: pGL4.16
  Vector type: Mammalian Expression, Luciferase
Growth in bacteria
  Bacterial resistance: Ampicillin, 100 μg/mL
  Growth temperature: 37°C
  Growth strain: DH5alpha
  Copy number: High Copy
Gene/Insert
  Gene/Insert name: 6x clustered NFAT element with barcode 0527
  Species: Synthetic
  Cloning method: Gateway Cloning
Terms and licenses: Academic/Nonprofit Terms; Industry Terms: Not Available to Industry
How to cite: pGL4_NFAT-RE-CMV-BC0527-luc2 was a gift from Michael Wehr (Addgene plasmid # 214657 ; http://n2t.net/addgene:214657 ; RRID:Addgene_214657)
