[The description below was written by a language model from this plasmid's Addgene catalogue record and pLannotate feature annotations shown in this document.]
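Description:
pGL4_NFAT-RE-CMV-BC0527-luc2 is a mammalian luciferase reporter plasmid built on the pGL4.16 backbone and assembled by multi-fragment Gateway cloning, as shown by the attB1, attB4, attB3 and attB2 sites that separate its modules. It is propagated in E. coli at high copy from a ColE1/pUC-type origin under ampicillin selection (AmpR). It also carries a hygromycin resistance cassette driven by the SV40 enhancer/early promoter with a synthetic poly(A) signal, which would allow selection of stably transfected mammalian cells. A synthetic poly(A) signal and an RNA polymerase II pause site from the human α2 globin gene lie upstream of the reporter cassette, a standard arrangement for limiting read-through transcription from the backbone.

The sensor module consists of six clustered NFAT binding sites derived from the human IL-2 gene, arranged as two blocks of three, followed by a minimal CMV promoter. Because NFAT is activated through calcium/calcineurin signalling, transcription from this cassette reports intracellular Ca2+ signals. Between the attB3 and attB2 sites, a short region flanked by convergent T3 and T7 promoter sequences sits in the transcribed leader. This is presumably where the unique barcode (BC0527) is located, although the feature table does not annotate the barcode itself. Downstream is firefly luc2 fused to the hCL1 and hPEST degradation sequences, giving a destabilised luciferase with rapid turnover, terminated by an SV40 poly(A) signal.

The construct therefore gives two readouts of NFAT pathway activity, luminescence and an expressed RNA barcode. According to the record, it is used in barcoded, multiplexed pathway-profiling assays, specifically to characterise ERBB receptor antagonists.
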