Features (pLannotate 1.2.2; 28 found; start..end, strand, type, name):
     47..71      +  protein_bind   attB1: mutant version of attB; recombination site for the Gateway® BP reaction BP Clonase™
     74..100     +  misc_feature   pause site (fragment): RNA polymerase II transcriptional pause signal from the human α2 globin gene
    120..149     +  protein_bind   NFAT binding site: NFAT binding site from the human interleukin 2 (IL-2) gene (Mattila et al., 1990) NFAT transcription factor
    150..179     +  protein_bind   NFAT binding site: NFAT binding site from the human interleukin 2 (IL-2) gene (Mattila et al., 1990) NFAT transcription factor
    180..209     +  protein_bind   NFAT binding site: NFAT binding site from the human interleukin 2 (IL-2) gene (Mattila et al., 1990) NFAT transcription factor
    233..262     +  protein_bind   NFAT binding site: NFAT binding site from the human interleukin 2 (IL-2) gene (Mattila et al., 1990) NFAT transcription factor
    263..292     +  protein_bind   NFAT binding site: NFAT binding site from the human interleukin 2 (IL-2) gene (Mattila et al., 1990) NFAT transcription factor
    293..322     +  protein_bind   NFAT binding site: NFAT binding site from the human interleukin 2 (IL-2) gene (Mattila et al., 1990) NFAT transcription factor
    338..358     -  protein_bind   attB4: mutant version of attB; core recombination site for the Gateway® BP reaction BP Clonase™
    374..411     +  promoter       minimal CMV promoter: human cytomegalovirus (CMV) immediate early promoter
    494..514     +  protein_bind   attB3: mutant version of attB; core recombination site for the Gateway® BP reaction BP Clonase™
    541..559     +  promoter       T3 promoter: promoter for bacteriophage T3 RNA polymerase
    623..641     -  promoter       T7 promoter: promoter for bacteriophage T7 RNA polymerase
    668..688     -  protein_bind   attB2: mutant version of attB; core recombination site for the Gateway® BP reaction BP Clonase™
    753..2405    +  CDS            luciferase: firefly luciferase synthetic luc2 version of the luciferase gene
   2409..2456    +  CDS            hCL1: non-ORF yeast peptide conferring ubiquitin-dependent degradation human codon-optimized
   2463..2579    +  CDS            hPEST: PEST degradation sequence from mouse ornithine decarboxylase human codon-optimized
   2628..2749    -  polyA_signal   SV40 poly(A) signal: SV40 polyadenylation signal
   2775..2906    -  CDS            LT_SV40 (fragment): Experimental evidence at protein level: Swiss-Prot protein existence level 1. Isoform 17kT antigen targets host RBL2 for degradation and promotes cell proliferation. Transactivates host cyclin A promoter through its J domain. From Simian virus 40 (SV40).
   2943..3300    +  promoter       SV40 promoter: SV40 enhancer and early promoter
   3331..4368    +  CDS            HygR: hygromycin B phosphotransferase confers resistance to hygromycin
   4392..4440    +  polyA_signal   poly(A) signal: synthetic polyadenylation signal
   4456..4587    +  CDS            TcR (fragment): tetracycline efflux protein; tet; confers resistance to tetracycline
   4767..5355    -  rep_origin     ori: high-copy-number ColE1/pMB1/pBR322/pUC origin of replication
   5555..6415    -  CDS            AmpR: β-lactamase confers resistance to ampicillin, carbenicillin, and related antibiotics
   6416..6457    -  promoter       AmpR promoter (fragment): bla
   6520..6568    +  polyA_signal   poly(A) signal: synthetic polyadenylation signal
   6582..6673    +  misc_feature   pause site: RNA polymerase II transcriptional pause signal from the human α2 globin gene
>Addgene plasmid #214657 | pGL4_NFAT-RE-CMV-BC0527-luc2 | addgene full sequence | sequence record 423227 | Addgene NGS Result
GGCCTAACTGGCCGGTACCTGAGCTCGCTAGCCTCGAGGATATCAAACAAGTTTGTACAAAAAAGCAGGC
TCCCAAGTGCAGGTGCCAGAACATTTCTCTGGCCTAACTGGCCGGTACCGGAGGAAAAACTGTTTCATAC
AGAAGGCGTGGAGGAAAAACTGTTTCATACAGAAGGCGTGGAGGAAAAACTGTTTCATACAGAAGGCGTG
CTAGTCCTAACTGGCCGGTACCGGAGGAAAAACTGTTTCATACAGAAGGCGTGGAGGAAAAACTGTTTCA
TACAGAAGGCGTGGAGGAAAAACTGTTTCATACAGAAGGCGTGCTAGCGGGGGGCTACAACTTTTCTATA
CAAAGTTGCGGTACCCGGGTCGAGTAGGCGTGTACGGTGGGAGGCCTATATAAGCAGAGCTCGTTTAGTG
AACCGTCAGATCGCCTGGAGACGCCATCCACGCTGTTTTGACCTCCATAGAAGACACCGGGACCGATCCA
GCCCAACTTTGTATAATAAAGTTGAGCTAGTTGCTAAGTCTGCCGAGTAGAATTAACCCTCACTAAAGGG
TAGGTGACACTATCTTTCAAAACATTTACTCTAACTCGCTGATCTATTACACATTACTAATCCCTATAGT
GAGTCGTATTAGTAGACGCGAGTCAATGCATGTACGACAGCTTTCTTGTACAAAGTGGTTCGATATCAAG
ATCTGGCCTCGGCGGCCAAGCTTGGCAATCCGGTACTGTTGGTAAAGCCACCATGGAAGATGCCAAAAAC
ATTAAGAAGGGCCCAGCGCCATTCTACCCACTCGAAGACGGGACCGCCGGCGAGCAGCTGCACAAAGCCA
TGAAGCGCTACGCCCTGGTGCCCGGCACCATCGCCTTTACCGACGCACATATCGAGGTGGACATTACCTA
CGCCGAGTACTTCGAGATGAGCGTTCGGCTGGCAGAAGCTATGAAGCGCTATGGGCTGAATACAAACCAT
CGGATCGTGGTGTGCAGCGAGAATAGCTTGCAGTTCTTCATGCCCGTGTTGGGTGCCCTGTTCATCGGTG
TGGCTGTGGCCCCAGCTAACGACATCTACAACGAGCGCGAGCTGCTGAACAGCATGGGCATCAGCCAGCC
CACCGTCGTATTCGTGAGCAAGAAAGGGCTGCAAAAGATCCTCAACGTGCAAAAGAAGCTACCGATCATA
CAAAAGATCATCATCATGGATAGCAAGACCGACTACCAGGGCTTCCAAAGCATGTACACCTTCGTGACTT
CCCATTTGCCACCCGGCTTCAACGAGTACGACTTCGTGCCCGAGAGCTTCGACCGGGACAAAACCATCGC
CCTGATCATGAACAGTAGTGGCAGTACCGGATTGCCCAAGGGCGTAGCCCTACCGCACCGCACCGCTTGT
GTCCGATTCAGTCATGCCCGCGACCCCATCTTCGGCAACCAGATCATCCCCGACACCGCTATCCTCAGCG
TGGTGCCATTTCACCACGGCTTCGGCATGTTCACCACGCTGGGCTACTTGATCTGCGGCTTTCGGGTCGT
GCTCATGTACCGCTTCGAGGAGGAGCTATTCTTGCGCAGCTTGCAAGACTATAAGATTCAATCTGCCCTG
CTGGTGCCCACACTATTTAGCTTCTTCGCTAAGAGCACTCTCATCGACAAGTACGACCTAAGCAACTTGC
ACGAGATCGCCAGCGGCGGGGCGCCGCTCAGCAAGGAGGTAGGTGAGGCCGTGGCCAAACGCTTCCACCT
ACCAGGCATCCGCCAGGGCTACGGCCTGACAGAAACAACCAGCGCCATTCTGATCACCCCCGAAGGGGAC
GACAAGCCTGGCGCAGTAGGCAAGGTGGTGCCCTTCTTCGAGGCTAAGGTGGTGGACTTGGACACCGGTA
AGACACTGGGTGTGAACCAGCGCGGCGAGCTGTGCGTCCGTGGCCCCATGATCATGAGCGGCTACGTTAA
CAACCCCGAGGCTACAAACGCTCTCATCGACAAGGACGGCTGGCTGCACAGCGGCGACATCGCCTACTGG
GACGAGGACGAGCACTTCTTCATCGTGGACCGGCTGAAGAGCCTGATCAAATACAAGGGCTACCAGGTAG
CCCCAGCCGAACTGGAGAGCATCCTGCTGCAACACCCCAACATCTTCGACGCCGGGGTCGCCGGCCTGCC
CGACGACGATGCCGGCGAGCTGCCCGCCGCAGTCGTCGTGCTGGAACACGGTAAAACCATGACCGAGAAG
GAGATCGTGGACTATGTGGCCAGCCAGGTTACAACCGCCAAGAAGCTGCGCGGTGGTGTTGTGTTCGTGG
ACGAGGTGCCTAAAGGACTGACCGGCAAGTTGGACGCCCGCAAGATCCGCGAGATTCTCATTAAGGCCAA
GAAGGGCGGCAAGATCGCCGTGTAATCTGCTTGCAAGAACTGGTTCAGTAGCTTAAGCCACTTTGTGATC
CACCTTAACAGCCACGGCTTCCCTCCCGAGGTGGAGGAGCAGGCCGCCGGCACCCTGCCCATGAGCTGCG
CCCAGGAGAGCGGCATGGATAGACACCCTGCTGCTTGCGCCAGCGCCAGGATCAACGTCTAACTGCAGTC
TAGAGTCGGGGCGGCCGGCCGCTTCGAGCAGACATGATAAGATACATTGATGAGTTTGGACAAACCACAA
CTAGAATGCAGTGAAAAAAATGCTTTATTTGTGAAATTTGTGATGCTATTGCTTTATTTGTAACCATTAT
AAGCTGCAATAAACAAGTTAACAACAACAATTGCATTCATTTTATGTTTCAGGTTCAGGGGGAGGTGTGG
GAGGTTTTTTAAAGCAAGTAAAACCTCTACAAATGTGGTAAAATCGATAAGGATCCGTTTGCGTATTGGG
CGCTCTTCCGCTGATCTGCGCAGCACCATGGCCTGAAATAACCTCTGAAAGAGGAACTTGGTTAGCTACC
TTCTGAGGCGGAAAGAACCAGCTGTGGAATGTGTGTCAGTTAGGGTGTGGAAAGTCCCCAGGCTCCCCAG
CAGGCAGAAGTATGCAAAGCATGCATCTCAATTAGTCAGCAACCAGGTGTGGAAAGTCCCCAGGCTCCCC
AGCAGGCAGAAGTATGCAAAGCATGCATCTCAATTAGTCAGCAACCATAGTCCCGCCCCTAACTCCGCCC
ATCCCGCCCCTAACTCCGCCCAGTTCCGCCCATTCTCCGCCCCATGGCTGACTAATTTTTTTTATTTATG
CAGAGGCCGAGGCCGCCTCTGCCTCTGAGCTATTCCAGAAGTAGTGAGGAGGCTTTTTTGGAGGCCTAGG
CTTTTGCAAAAAGCTCGATTCTTCTGACACTAGCGCCACCATGAAGAAGCCCGAACTCACCGCTACCAGC
GTTGAAAAATTTCTCATCGAGAAGTTCGACAGTGTGAGCGACCTGATGCAGTTGTCGGAGGGCGAAGAGA
GCCGAGCCTTCAGCTTCGATGTCGGCGGACGCGGCTATGTACTGCGGGTGAATAGCTGCGCTGATGGCTT
CTACAAAGACCGCTACGTGTACCGCCACTTCGCCAGCGCTGCACTACCCATCCCCGAAGTGTTGGACATC
GGCGAGTTCAGCGAGAGCCTGACATACTGCATCAGTAGACGCGCCCAAGGCGTTACTCTCCAAGACCTCC
CCGAAACAGAGCTGCCTGCTGTGTTACAGCCTGTCGCCGAAGCTATGGATGCTATTGCCGCCGCCGACCT
CAGTCAAACCAGCGGCTTCGGCCCATTCGGGCCCCAAGGCATCGGCCAGTACACAACCTGGCGGGATTTC
ATTTGCGCCATTGCTGATCCCCATGTCTACCACTGGCAGACCGTGATGGACGACACCGTGTCCGCCAGCG
TAGCTCAAGCCCTGGACGAACTGATGCTGTGGGCCGAAGACTGTCCCGAGGTGCGCCACCTCGTCCATGC
CGACTTCGGCAGCAACAACGTCCTGACCGACAACGGCCGCATCACCGCCGTAATCGACTGGTCCGAAGCT
ATGTTCGGGGACAGTCAGTACGAGGTGGCCAACATCTTCTTCTGGCGGCCCTGGCTGGCTTGCATGGAGC
AGCAGACTCGCTACTTCGAGCGCCGGCATCCCGAGCTGGCCGGCAGCCCTCGTCTGCGAGCCTACATGCT
GCGCATCGGCCTGGATCAGCTCTACCAGAGCCTCGTGGACGGCAACTTCGACGATGCTGCCTGGGCTCAA
GGCCGCTGCGATGCCATCGTCCGCAGCGGGGCCGGCACCGTCGGTCGCACACAAATCGCTCGCCGGAGCG
CAGCCGTATGGACCGACGGCTGCGTCGAGGTGCTGGCCGACAGCGGCAACCGCCGGCCCAGTACACGACC
GCGCGCTAAGGAGGTAGGTCGAGTTTAAACTCTAGAACCGGTCATGGCCGCAATAAAATATCTTTATTTT
CATTACATCTGTGTGTTGGTTTTTTGTGTGTTCGAACTAGATGCTGTCGACCGATGCCCTTGAGAGCCTT
CAACCCAGTCAGCTCCTTCCGGTGGGCGCGGGGCATGACTATCGTCGCCGCACTTATGACTGTCTTCTTT
ATCATGCAACTCGTAGGACAGGTGCCGGCAGCGCTCTTCCGCTTCCTCGCTCACTGACTCGCTGCGCTCG
GTCGTTCGGCTGCGGCGAGCGGTATCAGCTCACTCAAAGGCGGTAATACGGTTATCCACAGAATCAGGGG
ATAACGCAGGAAAGAACATGTGAGCAAAAGGCCAGCAAAAGGCCAGGAACCGTAAAAAGGCCGCGTTGCT
GGCGTTTTTCCATAGGCTCCGCCCCCCTGACGAGCATCACAAAAATCGACGCTCAAGTCAGAGGTGGCGA
AACCCGACAGGACTATAAAGATACCAGGCGTTTCCCCCTGGAAGCTCCCTCGTGCGCTCTCCTGTTCCGA
CCCTGCCGCTTACCGGATACCTGTCCGCCTTTCTCCCTTCGGGAAGCGTGGCGCTTTCTCATAGCTCACG
CTGTAGGTATCTCAGTTCGGTGTAGGTCGTTCGCTCCAAGCTGGGCTGTGTGCACGAACCCCCCGTTCAG
CCCGACCGCTGCGCCTTATCCGGTAACTATCGTCTTGAGTCCAACCCGGTAAGACACGACTTATCGCCAC
TGGCAGCAGCCACTGGTAACAGGATTAGCAGAGCGAGGTATGTAGGCGGTGCTACAGAGTTCTTGAAGTG
GTGGCCTAACTACGGCTACACTAGAAGAACAGTATTTGGTATCTGCGCTCTGCTGAAGCCAGTTACCTTC
GGAAAAAGAGTTGGTAGCTCTTGATCCGGCAAACAAACCACCGCTGGTAGCGGTGGTTTTTTTGTTTGCA
AGCAGCAGATTACGCGCAGAAAAAAAGGATCTCAAGAAGATCCTTTGATCTTTTCTACGGGGTCTGACGC
TCAGTGGAACGAAAACTCACGTTAAGGGATTTTGGTCATGAGATTATCAAAAAGGATCTTCACCTAGATC
CTTTTAAATTAAAAATGAAGTTTTAAATCAATCTAAAGTATATATGAGTAAACTTGGTCTGACAGCGGCC
GCAAATGCTAAACCACTGCAGTGGTTACCAGTGCTTGATCAGTGAGGCACCGATCTCAGCGATCTGCCTA
TTTCGTTCGTCCATAGTGGCCTGACTCCCCGTCGTGTAGATCACTACGATTCGTGAGGGCTTACCATCAG
GCCCCAGCGCAGCAATGATGCCGCGAGAGCCGCGTTCACCGGCCCCCGATTTGTCAGCAATGAACCAGCC
AGCAGGGAGGGCCGAGCGAAGAAGTGGTCCTGCTACTTTGTCCGCCTCCATCCAGTCTATGAGCTGCTGT
CGTGATGCTAGAGTAAGAAGTTCGCCAGTGAGTAGTTTCCGAAGAGTTGTGGCCATTGCTACTGGCATCG
TGGTATCACGCTCGTCGTTCGGTATGGCTTCGTTCAACTCTGGTTCCCAGCGGTCAAGCCGGGTCACATG
ATCACCCATATTATGAAGAAATGCAGTCAGCTCCTTAGGGCCTCCGATCGTTGTCAGAAGTAAGTTGGCC
GCGGTGTTGTCGCTCATGGTAATGGCAGCACTACACAATTCTCTTACCGTCATGCCATCCGTAAGATGCT
TTTCCGTGACCGGCGAGTACTCAACCAAGTCGTTTTGTGAGTAGTGTATACGGCGACCAAGCTGCTCTTG
CCCGGCGTCTATACGGGACAACACCGCGCCACATAGCAGTACTTTGAAAGTGCTCATCATCGGGAATCGT
TCTTCGGGGCGGAAAGACTCAAGGATCTTGCCGCTATTGAGATCCAGTTCGATATAGCCCACTCTTGCAC
CCAGTTGATCTTCAGCATCTTTTACTTTCACCAGCGTTTCGGGGTGTGCAAAAACAGGCAAGCAAAATGC
CGCAAAGAAGGGAATGAGTGCGACACGAAAATGTTGGATGCTCATACTCGTCCTTTTTCAATATTATTGA
AGCATTTATCAGGGTTACTAGTACGTCTCTCAAGGATAAGTAAGTAATATTAAGGTACGGGAGGTATTGG
ACAGGCCGCAATAAAATATCTTTATTTTCATTACATCTGTGTGTTGGTTTTTTGTGTGAATCGATAGTAC
TAACATACGCTCTCCATCAAAACAAAACGAAACAAAACAAACTAGCAAAATAGGCTGTCCCCAGTGCAAG
TGCAGGTGCCAGAACATTTCTCT
